Addgene plasmid #90957: pKD237-3a-2
Purpose: Expresses ThsR and mCherry constitutively and sfGFP under the PphsA promoter
Depositing lab: Jeffrey Tabor. Depositing organization: Rice University. Publication: Engineering bacterial thiosulfate and tetrathionate sensors for detecting gut inflammation. Daeffler KN, Galley JD, Sheth RU, Ortiz-Velez LC, Bibb CO, Shroyer NF, Britton RA, Tabor JJ. Mol Syst Biol. 2017 Apr 3;13(4):923. doi: 10.15252/msb.20167416. PubMed 28373240.
Backbone
  Vector backbone: ColE1
  Total vector size (bp): 4807
  Vector type: Bacterial Expression
Growth in bacteria
  Bacterial resistance: Chloramphenicol, 25 μg/mL
  Growth temperature: 37°C
  Growth strain: DH5alpha
  Copy number: High Copy
Gene/Insert 1
  Gene/Insert name: Thiosulfate response regulator (alt name: ThsR)
  Species: Shewanella halifaxensis HAW-EB4
  Insert size (bp): 612
  GenBank ID: ABZ77676
  Promoter: Bba_J23105
  Cloning method: Gibson Cloning
  Sequencing primers: 5′ CGTCTAAGAAACCATTATTATCATGACATTAAC
Gene/Insert 2
  Gene/Insert name: Superfolder GFP (alt name: sfGFP)
  Species: Synthetic
  Insert size (bp): 720
  Promoter: PphsA
  Cloning method: Gibson Cloning
  Sequencing primers: 5′ CCGTTCTGGATAATGTTTTTTGCG
Gene/Insert 3
  Gene/Insert name: mCherry
  Species: Synthetic
  Insert size (bp): 711
  Promoter: Bba_J23100
  Cloning method: Gibson Cloning
  Sequencing primers: 5′ GCTTCCTTAGCTCCTGAAAATCTC
Terms and licenses: Academic/Nonprofit Terms; Industry Terms: Not Available to Industry
How to cite: pKD237-3a-2 was a gift from Jeffrey Tabor (Addgene plasmid # 90957 ; http://n2t.net/addgene:90957 ; RRID:Addgene_90957)
