[The description below was written by a language model from this plasmid's Addgene catalogue record and pLannotate feature annotations shown in this document.]
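Description:
pKD237-3a-2 is a 4,807 bp bacterial expression plasmid built on a high-copy ColE1/pMB1-type origin of replication and selected with chloramphenicol through a cat (chloramphenicol acetyltransferase) gene driven by its native promoter and followed by a lambda t0 terminator. It is propagated in standard E. coli cloning strains and carries three expression cassettes, assembled by Gibson cloning, that together form the output half of a thiosulfate-sensing circuit.

The first cassette expresses mCherry constitutively from the synthetic Anderson-series promoter BBa_J23100, giving a red fluorescence signal that is independent of the sensor state. The second expresses ThsR, the thiosulfate response regulator from Shewanella halifaxensis HAW-EB4, from the weaker constitutive promoter BBa_J23105. The automated annotation does not label the ThsR coding sequence, but it flags two short J23119-like promoter fragments, consistent with these related Anderson promoters. The gap between the second fragment and an rrnB T1/T7Te terminator pair is large enough for the 612 bp insert. The third cassette places superfolder GFP under the PphsA promoter, which the annotation also leaves unlabelled, and ends with a second rrnB T1/T7Te pair. In this design, activated ThsR is expected to drive transcription from PphsA, so green fluorescence reports pathway activity.

The plasmid does not appear to encode a cognate sensor kinase, so one would presumably have to be supplied separately. The associated publication concerns engineered bacterial thiosulfate and tetrathionate sensors for detecting gut inflammation, so the plasmid's use is as a fluorescent reporter component for thiosulfate in engineered bacteria.
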