Features (pLannotate 1.2.2; 13 found; start..end, strand, type, name):
    131..719     -  rep_origin     ori: high-copy-number ColE1/pMB1/pBR322/pUC origin of replication
    807..901     -  terminator     lambda t0 terminator: transcription terminator from phage lambda
    925..1581    -  CDS            cat: CAT_ECOLX - Experimental evidence at protein level: Swiss-Prot protein existence level 1. This enzyme is an effector of chloramphenicol resistance in bacteria. From Escherichia coli. This protein is used as a marker in many commonly used cloning vectors, such as pACYC184.
   1582..1680    -  promoter       cat promoter: promoter of the E. coli cat gene encoding chloramphenicol acetyltransferase
   1710..1734    +  promoter       J23119(SpeI) promoter (fragment): bacterial promoter (Registry of Standard Biological Parts BBa J23119) modified to end with an SpeI site
   1773..2480    +  CDS            mCherry: mCherry is a basic (constitutively fluorescent) red fluorescent protein published in 2004, derived from Discosoma sp.. It is reported to be a very rapidly-maturing monomer with low acid sensitivity.
   2629..2647    +  promoter       J23119(SpeI) promoter (fragment): bacterial promoter (Registry of Standard Biological Parts BBa J23119) modified to end with an SpeI site
   3321..3392    +  terminator     rrnB T1 terminator: transcription terminator T1 from the E. coli rrnB gene
   3408..3435    +  terminator     T7Te terminator: phage T7 early transcription terminator
   3919..4632    +  CDS            superfolder GFP: GFP variant that folds robustly even when fused to poorly folded proteins (Pédelacq et al., 2006)
   4659..4730    +  terminator     rrnB T1 terminator: transcription terminator T1 from the E. coli rrnB gene
   4746..4773    +  terminator     T7Te terminator: phage T7 early transcription terminator
   4780..4807    +  misc_feature   MCS (fragment): pUC18/19 multiple cloning site
>Addgene plasmid #90957 | pKD237-3a-2 | addgene full sequence | sequence record 178335 | Addgene NGS Result
GAGCGGTATCAGCTCACTCAAAGGCGGTAATACGGTTATCCACAGAATCAGGGGATAACGCATGCAAGAA
CATGTGAGCAAAAGGCCAGCAAAAGGCCAGGAACCGTAAAAAGGCCGCGTTGCTGGCGTTTTTCCATAGG
CTCCGCCCCCCTGACGAGCATCACAAAAATCGACGCTCAAGTCAGAGGTGGCGAAACCCGACAGGACTAT
AAAGATACCAGGCGTTTCCCCCTGGAAGCTCCCTCGTGCGCTCTCCTGTTCCGACCCTGCCGCTTACCGG
ATACCTGTCCGCCTTTCTCCCTTCGGGAAGCGTGGCGCTTTCTCATAGCTCACGCTGTAGGTATCTCAGT
TCGGTGTAGGTCGTTCGCTCCAAGCTGGGCTGTGTGCACGAACCCCCCGTTCAGCCCGACCGCTGCGCCT
TATCCGGTAACTATCGTCTTGAGTCCAACCCGGTAAGACACGACTTATCGCCACTGGCAGCAGCCACTGG
TAACAGGATTAGCAGAGCGAGGTATGTAGGCGGTGCTACAGAGTTCTTGAAGTGGTGGCCTAACTACGGC
TACACTAGAAGGACAGTATTTGGTATCTGCGCTCTGCTGAAGCCAGTTACCTTCGGAAAAAGAGTTGGTA
GCTCTTGATCCGGCAAACAAACCACCGCTGGTAGCGGTGGTTTTTTTGTTTGCAAGCAGCAGATTACGCG
CAGAAAAAAAGGATCTCAAGAAGATCCTTTGATCTTTTCTACGGGGTCTGACGCTCAGTGGAACGAAAAC
TCACGTTAAGGGATTTTGGTCATGACTAGTGCTTGGATTCTCACCAATAAAAAACGCCCGGCGGCAACCG
AGCGTTCTGAACAAATCCAGATGGAGTTCTGAGGTCATTACTGGATCTATCAACAGGAGTCCAAGCGAGC
TCGATATCAAATTACGCCCCGCCCTGCCACTCATCGCAGTACTGTTGTAATTCATTAAGCATTCTGCCGA
CATGGAAGCCATCACAAACGGCATGATGAACCTGAATCGCCAGCGGCATCAGCACCTTGTCGCCTTGCGT
ATAATATTTGCCCATGGTGAAAACGGGGGCGAAGAAGTTGTCCATATTGGCCACGTTTAAATCAAAACTG
GTGAAACTCACCCAGGGATTGGCTGAGACGAAAAACATATTCTCAATAAACCCTTTAGGGAAATAGGCCA
GGTTTTCACCATAACACGCCACATCTTGCGAATATATGTGTAGAAACTGCCGGAAATCGTCGTGGTATTC
ACTCCAGAGCGATGAAAACGTTTCAGTTTGCTCATGGAAAACGGTGTAACAAGGGTGAACACTATCCCAT
ATCACCAGCTCACCGTCTTTCATTGCCATACGAAATTCCGGATGAGCATTCATCAGGCGGGCAAGAATGT
GAATAAAGGCCGGATAAAACTTGTGCTTATTTTTCTTTACGGTCTTTAAAAAGGCCGTAATATCCAGCTG
AACGGTCTGGTTATAGGTACATTGAGCAACTGACTGAAATGCCTCAAAATGTTCTTTACGATGCCATTGG
GATATATCAACGGTGGTATATCCAGTGATTTTTTTCTCCATTTTAGCTTCCTTAGCTCCTGAAAATCTCG
ATAACTCAAAAAATACGACCGGTAGTGATCTTATTTCATTATGGTGAAAGTTGGAACCTCTTACGGGCCG
GCCAACGTCTCATTTTCGCCAGATATCGATTGACGGCTAGCTCAGTCCTAGGTACAGTGCTAGCGAATTC
ATTAAAGAGGAGAAAGGTACCCATGGTGAGCAAGGGCGAGGAGGATAACATGGCCATCATCAAGGAGTTC
ATGCGCTTCAAGGTGCACATGGAGGGCTCCGTGAACGGCCACGAGTTCGAGATCGAGGGCGAGGGCGAGG
GCCGCCCCTACGAGGGCACCCAGACCGCCAAGCTGAAGGTGACCAAGGGTGGCCCCCTGCCCTTCGCCTG
GGACATCCTGTCCCCTCAGTTCATGTACGGCTCCAAGGCCTACGTGAAGCACCCCGCCGACATCCCCGAC
TACTTGAAGCTGTCCTTCCCCGAGGGCTTCAAGTGGGAGCGCGTGATGAACTTCGAGGACGGCGGCGTGG
TGACCGTGACCCAGGACTCCTCCCTGCAGGACGGCGAGTTCATCTACAAGGTGAAGCTGCGCGGCACCAA
CTTCCCCTCCGACGGCCCCGTAATGCAGAAGAAGACCATGGGCTGGGAGGCCTCCTCCGAGCGGATGTAC
CCCGAGGACGGCGCCCTGAAGGGCGAGATCAAGCAGAGGCTGAAGCTGAAGGACGGCGGCCACTACGACG
CTGAGGTCAAGACCACCTACAAGGCCAAGAAGCCCGTGCAGCTGCCCGGCGCCTACAACGTCAACATCAA
GTTGGACATCACCTCCCACAACGAGGACTACACCATCGTGGAACAGTACGAACGCGCCGAGGGCCGCCAC
TCCACCGGCGGCATGGACGAGCTGTACAAGTAAGCTTTCTAACTAAAAAGGCCTCCCAAATCGGGGGGCC
TTTTTTATTGATAACAAAACGCTCGTCTAAGAAACCATTATTATCATGACATTAACCTATAAAAATAGGC
GTATCACGAGGCCCTTTCGTCTTCACCTCGAGTTTACGGCTAGCTCAGTCCTAGGTACTATGCTAGCAGA
AATATAAAGAACGATCTATTTATCCGCGTACATGCAGCAGCAAATCAACGGCCCGGTCTACCTGGTGGAT
GATGATGAAGCCATTATCGACTCCATCGATTTTTTGATGGAGGGCTACGGTTACAAACTGAACTCGTTTA
ACTGCGGCGATCGCTTTTTGGCAGAAGTCGATCTCACCCAGGCAGGATGTGTAATTCTGGATGCGCGTAT
GCCAGGCTTAACTGGTCCTCAGGTGCAACAGCTGCTGAGCGACGCGAAAAGCCCGCTTGCGGTCATCTTC
CTGACCGGCCATGGCGATGTTCCGATGGCGGTTGATGCGTTCAAAAATGGCGCGTTCGATTTCTTTCAAA
AACCTGTGCCGGGTAGCTTGCTCAGTCAGTCAATTGCCAAAGGCTTGACTTATTCAATCGATCAACATCT
GAAACGTACTAACCAAGCGTTAATCGACACGCTCTCGGAACGCGAAGCTCAAATTTTTCAACTGGTGATT
GCAGGCAACACCAACAAACAGATGGCTAACGAGCTTTGCGTGGCTATTCGTACCATTGAGGTTCACCGTA
GCAAACTGATGACCAAACTGGGTGTTAACAACCTGGCTGAACTGGTTAAACTGGCGCCGCTGCTGGCACA
TAAATCCGAATAATAATCTAGACCAGGCATCAAATAAAACGAAAGGCTCAGTCGAAAGACTGGGCCTTTC
GTTTTATCTGTTGTTTGTCGGTGAACGCTCTCTACTAGAGTCACACTGGCTCACCTTCGGGTGGGCCTTT
CTGCGTTTATAGTAAATCACTGCATAATTCGTGTCGCTCAAGGCGCACTCCCGTTCTGGATAATGTTTTT
TGCGCCGACATCATAACGGTTCTGGCAAATATTCTGAAATGAGCTGGTTAGCTAGTCATTCAAGCATTAT
TATGCTGTTTTTTGAAGTGAATGTGCGGCCATCTAGCCGCACATTTTGCATCTAAAACATGCAGTCATCA
GCAAAATAATAAACTTTTCCCCAATATGTGGTTTACCACAATTTACAGGAATTCACTCCTGTGGTGGTGC
AAATTTGAACTGTGAATTGCTTCACAAACGCCGCTATCGCAATGTCAGTATGTGGTTTACCACAATATCT
AATATCACTCTGCTCAATAACAATGATGAAAACCTTAGGAAGAAGTTAATTGTGTTAAACAGTTAACTAG
GGGCTTTATCTAACGCTCTCCTAAGGACAACTGTCATTGGGAGATTTAACAAAGAGGAGAAATACTAGAT
GCGTAAAGGCGAAGAGCTGTTCACTGGTGTCGTCCCTATTCTGGTGGAACTGGATGGTGATGTCAACGGT
CATAAGTTTTCCGTGCGTGGCGAGGGTGAAGGTGACGCAACTAATGGTAAACTGACGCTGAAGTTCATCT
GTACTACTGGTAAACTGCCGGTACCTTGGCCGACTCTGGTAACGACGCTGACTTATGGTGTTCAGTGCTT
TGCTCGTTATCCGGACCATATGAAGCAGCATGACTTCTTCAAGTCCGCCATGCCGGAAGGCTATGTGCAG
GAACGCACGATTTCCTTTAAGGATGACGGCACGTACAAAACGCGTGCGGAAGTGAAATTTGAAGGCGATA
CCCTGGTAAACCGCATTGAGCTGAAAGGCATTGACTTTAAAGAAGACGGCAATATCCTGGGCCATAAGCT
GGAATACAATTTTAACAGCCACAATGTTTACATCACCGCCGATAAACAAAAAAATGGCATTAAAGCGAAT
TTTAAAATTCGCCACAACGTGGAGGATGGCAGCGTGCAGCTGGCTGATCACTACCAGCAAAACACTCCAA
TCGGTGATGGTCCTGTTCTGCTGCCAGACAATCACTATCTGAGCACGCAAAGCGTTCTGTCTAAAGATCC
GAACGAGAAACGCGATCATATGGTTCTGCTGGAGTTCGTAACCGCAGCGGGCATCACGCATGGTATGGAT
GAACTGTACAAATGATGATAATAATCTAGACCAGGCATCAAATAAAACGAAAGGCTCAGTCGAAAGACTG
GGCCTTTCGTTTTATCTGTTGTTTGTCGGTGAACGCTCTCTACTAGAGTCACACTGGCTCACCTTCGGGT
GGGCCTTTCTGCGTTTATAGGTACCCGTGGATCCTCTAGAGTCGACC
